>Addgene plasmid #69289 | pYPQ133D | depositor full sequence | sequence record 124020 | Full Sequence
CTGCATTAATGAATCGGCCAACGCGCGGGGAGAGGCGGTTTGCGTATTGGGCGCTCTTCCGCTTCCTCGC
TCACTGACTCGCTGCGCTCGGTCGTTCGGCTGCGGCGAGCGGTATCAGCTCACTCAAAGGCGGTAATACG
GTTATCCACAGAATCAGGGGATAACGCAGGAAAGAACATGAATTAATTCTCATGTTTGACAGCTTATCAT
CGATTAGCTTTAATGCGGTAGTTTATCACAGTTAAATTGCTAACGCAGTCAGGCACCGTGTATGAAATCT
AACAATGCGCTCATCGTCATCCTCGGCACCGTCACCCTGGATGCTGTAGGCATAGGCTTGGTTATGCCGG
TACTGCCGGGCCTCTTGCGGGATATCGTCCATTCCGACAGCATCGCCAGTCACTATGGCGTGCTGCTAGC
GCTATATGCGTTGATGCAATTTCTATGCGCACCCGTTCTCGGAGCACTGTCCGACCGCTTTGGCCGCCGC
CCAGTCCTGCTCGCTTCGCTACTTGGAGCCACTATCGACTACGCGATCATGGCGACCACACCCGTCCTGT
GGATTCTCTACGCCGGACGCATCGTGGCCGGCATCACCGGCGCCACAGGTGCGGTTGCTGGCGCCTATAT
CGCCGACATCACCGATGGGGAAGATCGGGCTCGCCACTTCGGGCTCATGAGCGCTTGTTTCGGCGTGGGT
ATGGTGGCAGGCCCCGTGGCCGGGGGACTGTTGGGCGCCATCTCCTTACATGCACCATTCCTTGCGGCGG
CGGTGCTCAACGGCCTCAACCTACTACTGGGCTGCTTCCTAATGCAGGAGTCGCATAAGGGAGAGCGCCG
ACCCATGCCCTTGAGAGCCTTCAACCCAGTCAGCTCCTTCCGGTGGGCGCGGGGCATGACTATCGTCGCC
GCACTTATGACTGTCTTCTTTATCATGCAACTCGTAGGACAGGTGCCGGCAGCGCTCTGGGTCATTTTCG
GCGAGGACCGCTTTCGCTGGAGCGCGACGATGATCGGCCTGTCGCTTGCGGTATTCGGAATCTTGCACGC
CCTCGCTCAAGCCTTCGTCACTGGTCCCGCCACCAAACGTTTCGGCGAGAAGCAGGCCATTATCGCCGGC
ATGGCGGCCGACGCGCTGGGCTACGTCTTGCTGGCGTTCGCGACGCGAGGCTGGATGGCCTTCCCCATTA
TGATTCTTCTCGCTTCCGGCGGCATCGGGATGCCCGCGTTGCAGGCCATGCTGTCCAGGCAGGTAGATGA
CGACCATCAGGGACAGCTTCAAGGATCGCTCGCGGCTCTTACCAGCCTAACTTCGATCATTGGACCGCTG
ATCGTCACGGCGATTTATGCCGCCTCGGCGAGCACATGGAACGGGTTGGCATGGATTGTAGGCGCCGCCC
TATACCTTGTCTGCCTCCCCGCGTTGCGTCGCGGTGCATGGAGCCGGGCCACCTCGACCTGAATGGAAGC
CGGCGGCACCTCGCTAACGGATTCACCACTCCAAGAATTGGAGCCAATCAATTCTTGCGGAGAACTGTGA
ATGCGCAAACCAACCCTTGATCGGGGAAGAACAGTATGTCGAGCTATTTTTTGACTTACTGGGGATCAAG
CCTGATTGGGAGAAAATAAAATATCCCCTATAGTGAGTCGTATTACATGGTCATAGCTGTTTCCTGGCAG
CTCTGGCCCGTGTCTCAAAATCTCTGATGTTACATTGCACAAGATAAAAATATATCATCATGCCTCCTCT
AGAGGTCTCAGGACGGGATCTTTAAACATACGAACAGATCACTTAAAGTTCTTCTGAAGCAACTTAAAGT
TATCAGGCATGCATGGATCTTGGAGGAATCAGATGTGCAGTCAGGGACCATAGCACAGGACAGGCGTCTT
CTACTGGTGCTACCAGCAAATGCTGGAAGCCGGGAACACTGGGTACGTTGGAAACCACGTGATGTGGAGT
AAGATAAACTGTAGGAGAAAAGCATTTCGTAGTGGGCCATGAAGCCTTTCAGGACATGTATTGCAGTATG
GGCCGGCCCATTACGCAATTGGACGACAACAAAGACTAGTATTAGTACCACCTCGGCTATCCACATAGAT
CAAAGCTGGTTTAAAAGAGTTGTGCAGATGATCCGTGGCAGAGACGAGATCTAGTCTGAGTCGACCGTCT
CTGTTTTAGAGCTAGAAATAGCAAGTTAAAATAAGGCTAGTCCGTTATCAACTTGAAAAAGTGGCACCGA
GTCGGTGCTTTTTTTGTCCCTTCGAAGGGCAATTCTGCAGATATCCATCACACTGGCGGCCGCTCGAGGT
CGAGGGTATCGATAAGCTTCCAGGGAGACCCTCGAGCCACCCATGACCAAAATCCCTTAACGTGAGTTAC
GCGTCGTTCCACTGAGCGTCAGACCCCGTAGAAAAGATCAAAGGATCTTCTTGAGATCCTTTTTTTCTGC
GCGTAATCTGCTGCTTGCAAACAAAAAAACCACCGCTACCAGCGGTGGTTTGTTTGCCGGATCAAGAGCT
ACCAACTCTTTTTCCGAAGGTAACTGGCTTCAGCAGAGCGCAGATACCAAATACTGTTCTTCTAGTGTAG
CCGTAGTTAGGCCACCACTTCAAGAACTCTGTAGCACCGCCTACATACCTCGCTCTGCTAATCCTGTTAC
CAGTGGCTGCTGCCAGTGGCGATAAGTCGTGTCTTACCGGGTTGGACTCAAGACGATAGTTACCGGATAA
GGCGCAGCGGTCGGGCTGAACGGGGGGTTCGTGCACACAGCCCAGCTTGGAGCGAACGACCTACACCGAA
CTGAGATACCTACAGCGTGAGCTATGAGAAAGCGCCACGCTTCCCGAAGGGAGAAAGGCGGACAGGTATC
CGGTAAGCGGCAGGGTCGGAACAGGAGAGCGCACGAGGGAGCTTCCAGGGGGAAACGCCTGGTATCTTTA
TAGTCCTGTCGGGTTTCGCCACCTCTGACTTGAGCGTCGATTTTTGTGATGCTCGTCAGGGGGGCGGAGC
CTATGGAAAAACGCCAGCAACGCGGCCTTTTTACGGTTCCTGGCCTTTTGCTGGCCTTTTGCTCACATGT
TCTTTCCTGCGTTATCCCCTGATTCTGTGGATAACCGTATTACCGCCTTTGAGTGAGCTGATACCGCTCG
CCGCAGCCGAACGACCGAGCGCAGCGAGTCAGTGAGCGAGGAAGCGGAAGAGCGCCCAATACGCAAACCG
CCTCTCCCCGCGCGTTGGCCGATTCATTAATGCAGCTGGCACGACAGGTTTCCCGACTGGAAAGCGGGCA
GTGAGCGCAACGCAATTAATACGCGTACCGCTAGCCAGGAAGAGTTTGTAGAAACGCAAAAAGGCCATCC
GTCAGGATGGCCTTCTGCTTAGTTTGATGCCTGGCAGTTTATGGCGGGCGTCCTGCCCGCCACCCTCCGG
GCCGTTGCTTCACAACGTTCAAATCCGCTCCCGGCGGATTTGTCCTACTCAGGAGAGCGTTCACCGACAA
ACAACAGATAAAACGAAAGGCCCAGTCTTCCGACTGAGCCTTTCGTTTTATTTGATGCCTGGCAGTTCCC
TACTCTCGCGTT
Features (pLannotate 1.2.2; 13 found; start..end, strand, type, name):
      1..54      -  CDS            lacI (fragment): lac repressor; lacI; The lac repressor binds to the lac operator to inhibit transcription in E. coli. This inhibition can be relieved by adding lactose or isopropyl-β-D-thiogalactopyranoside (IPTG).
     56..180     -  rep_origin     RSF ori (fragment): Plasmids containing the RSF 1030 origin of replication can be propagated in E. coli cells that contain additional plasmids with compatible origins.
    196..224     +  promoter       tet promoter: E. coli promoter for tetracycline efflux protein gene
    272..1462    +  CDS            TcR: tetracycline efflux protein; tet; confers resistance to tetracycline
   1560..1634    +  CDS            KanR (fragment): aminoglycoside phosphotransferase; aphA-3; confers resistance to kanamycin
   1637..1655    -  promoter       T7 promoter: promoter for bacteriophage T7 RNA polymerase
   1768..2140    +  promoter       OsU3 promoter: Oryza sativa (rice) snRNA U3 promoter
   2173..2248    +  misc_RNA       gRNA scaffold: guide RNA scaffold for the Streptococcus pyogenes CRISPR/Cas9 system
   2303..2329    -  misc_feature   MCS (fragment): pBluescript multiple cloning site
   2431..3019    +  rep_origin     ori: high-copy-number ColE1/pMB1/pBR322/pUC origin of replication
   3202..3294    +  CDS            lacI (fragment): lac repressor; lacI; The lac repressor binds to the lac operator to inhibit transcription in E. coli. This inhibition can be relieved by adding lactose or isopropyl-β-D-thiogalactopyranoside (IPTG).
   3349..3376    -  terminator     rrnB T2 terminator: transcription terminator T2 from the E. coli rrnB gene
   3508..3551    +  terminator     rrnB T1 terminator: Escherichia coli rrnB; transcription terminator T1 from the E. coli rrnB gene
