[The description below was written by a language model from this plasmid's Addgene catalogue record and pLannotate feature annotations shown in this document.]
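Description:
pYPQ133D is a small (about 3.6 kb) empty Golden Gate entry vector for plant CRISPR/Cas9 work, built on the pHD3 backbone and belonging to a modular toolbox for multiplexed plant genome editing and transcriptional regulation. It is maintained in E. coli as a high-copy plasmid through a ColE1/pUC-type origin. Selection is with tetracycline, conferred by a complete tetracycline efflux gene driven by its own tet promoter. The annotation also picks up short fragments of lacI, an RSF origin, a kanamycin resistance gene and a pBluescript multiple cloning site, together with a T7 promoter and rrnB T1/T2 terminators. The fragments are too short to be functional and look like leftovers from earlier cloning steps in the backbone.

The working part of the plasmid is a single guide RNA expression unit. It consists of the rice (Oryza sativa) U3 snRNA promoter, a Pol III promoter commonly used to express small RNAs in monocots, followed after a short gap by the Streptococcus pyogenes Cas9 gRNA scaffold. No insert is recorded. The gap between promoter and scaffold is presumably where a user-designed spacer is cloned, although the feature table does not annotate the cloning sites there. The catalogue purpose describes the vector as carrying the first gRNA under the OsU3 promoter, which indicates a defined position in an ordered assembly. Once loaded with a target sequence, the cassette would be combined by Golden Gate assembly with gRNA units from companion entry vectors to build a multi-gRNA array. The record does not specify the type IIS enzymes used, the number of positions in the array, or the downstream destination vectors.
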