Addgene plasmid #69289: pYPQ133D
Purpose: (Empty Backbone) Golden Gate entry vector; 1st gRNA under OsU3 promoter
Depositing lab: Yiping Qi. Depositing organization: East Carolina University. Publication: A CRISPR/Cas9 toolbox for multiplexed plant genome editing and transcriptional regulation. Lowder LG, Paul JW, Baltes NJ, Voytas DF, Zhang Y, Zhang D, Tang X, Zheng X, Hsieh TF, Qi Y. Plant Physiol. 2015 Aug 21. pii: pp.00636.2015. 10.1104/pp.15.00636 PubMed 26297141.
Backbone
  Vector backbone: pHD3
  Backbone manufacturer: (Cermak et al. 2011)
  Vector type: CRISPR
Growth in bacteria
  Bacterial resistance: Tetracycline, 10 μg/mL
  Growth temperature: 37°C
  Growth strain: DH5alpha
  Copy number: High Copy
Gene/Insert
  Gene/Insert name: None
Terms and licenses: Academic/Nonprofit Terms; Industry Terms: Not Available to Industry
How to cite: pYPQ133D was a gift from Yiping Qi (Addgene plasmid # 69289 ; http://n2t.net/addgene:69289 ; RRID:Addgene_69289)
