>Addgene plasmid #69289 | pYPQ133D | addgene partial sequence | sequence record 124018 | Tet-F 5'-GGCAGGTAGATGACGACCAT-3'
CGCTCGCGGCTCTTACCAGCCTAACTTCGATCATTGGACCGCTGATCGTCACGGCGATTTATGCCGCCTC
GGCGAGCACATGGAACGGGTTGGCATGGATTGTAGGCGCCGCCCTATACCTTGTCTGCCTCCCCGCGTTG
CGTCGCGGTGCATGGAGCCGGGCCACCTCGACCTGAATGGAAGCCGGCGGCACCTCGCTAACGGATTCAC
CACTCCAAGAATTGGAGCCAATCAATTCTTGCGGAGAACTGTGAATGCGCAAACCAACCCTTGATCGGGG
AAGAACAGTATGTCGAGCTATTTTTTGACTTACTGGGGATCAAGCCTGATTGGGAGAAAATAAAATATCC
CCTATAGTGAGTCGTATTACATGGTCATAGCTGTTTCCTGGCAGCTCTGGCCCGTGTCTCAAAATCTCTG
ATGTTACATTGCACAAGATAAAAATATATCATCATGCCTCCTCTAGAGGTCTCAGGACGGGATCTTTAAA
CATACGAACAGATCACTTAAAGTTCTTCTGAAGCAACTTAAAGTTATCAGGCATGCATGGATCTTGGAGG
AATCAGATGTGCAGTCAGGGACCATAGCACAGGACAGGCGTCTTCTACTGGTGCTACCAGCAAATGCTGG
AAGCCGGGAACACTGGGTACGTTGGAAACCACGTGATGTGGAGTAAGATAAACTGTAGGAGAAAAGCATT
TCGTAGTGGGCCATGAAGCCTTTCAGGACATGTATTGCAGTATGGGCCGGCCCATTACGCAATTGGACGA
CAACAAAGACTAGTATTAGTACCACCTCGGCTATCCACATAGATCAAAGCTGGTTTAAAAGAGTTGTGCA
GATGATCCGTGGCAGAGACGAGATCTAGTCTGAGTCGACCGTCTCTGTTTTAGAGCTAGAAATAGCAAGT
TAAAATAAGGCTAGTCCGTTATCAACTTGAAAAAGTGGCACCGAGTCGGTGCTTTTTTTGTCCCTTCGAA
GGGCAATTCTGCAGAT
