>Addgene plasmid #69289 | pYPQ133D | addgene partial sequence | sequence record 124019 | pBR322ori-3 5'-tttgtttgcaagcagcagat-3'
TCAAGAAGATCCTTTGATCTTTTCTACGGGGTCTGACGCTCAGTGGAACGACGCGTAACTCACGTTAAGG
GATTTTGGTCATGGGTGGCTCGAGGGTCTCCCTGGAAGCTTATCGATACCCTCGACCTCGAGCGGCCGCC
AGTGTGATGGATATCTGCAGAATTGCCCTTCGAAGGGACAAAAAAAGCACCGACTCGGTGCCACTTTTTC
AAGTTGATAACGGACTAGCCTTATTTTAACTTGCTATTTCTAGCTCTAAAACAGAGACGGTCGACTCAGA
CTAGATCTCGTCTCTGCCACGGATCATCTGCACAACTCTTTTAAACCAGCTTTGATCTATGTGGATAGCC
GAGGTGGTACTAATACTAGTCTTTGTTGTCGTCCAATTGCGTAATGGGCCGGCCCATACTGCAATACATG
TCCTGAAAGGCTTCATGGCCCACTACGAAATGCTTTTCTCCTACAGTTTATCTTACTCCACATCACGTGG
TTTCCAACGTACCCAGTGTTCCCGGCTTCCAGCATTTGCTGGTAGCACCAGTAGAAGACGCCTGTCCTGT
GCTATGGTCCCTGACTGCACATCTGATTCCTCCAAGATCCATGCATGCCTGATAACTTTAAGTTGCTTCA
GAAGAACTTTAAGTGATCTGTTCGTATGTTTAAAGATCCCGTCCTGAGACCTCTAGAGGAGGCATGATGA
TATATTTTTATCTTGTGCAATGTAACATCAGAGATTTTGAGACACGGGCCAGAGCTGCCAGGAAACAGCT
ATGACCATGTAATACGACTCACTATAGGGGATATTTTATTTTCTCCCAATCAGGCTTGATCCCCAGTAAG
TCAAAAAATAGCTCGACATACTGTTCTTCCCCGATCAAGGGTTGGTTTGCGCATTCACAGTTCTCCGCAA
GAATTGATTGGCTCCAATTCTTGGAGTGGTGAATCCGTTAGCGAGGTGCCGCCGGCTTCCATTCAGGTC
